Addgene plasmid #159314: pJH23
Purpose: Punc-25 GFP::SYD-2
Depositing lab: Mei Zhen. Depositing organization: Sinai Health System. Publication: Identification of genes involved in synaptogenesis using a fluorescent active zone marker in Caenorhabditis elegans. Yeh E, Kawano T, Weimer RM, Bessereau JL, Zhen M. J Neurosci. 2005 Apr 13;25(15):3833-41. doi: 10.1523/JNEUROSCI.4978-04.2005. PubMed 15829635.
Backbone
  Vector backbone: pSL1180
  Total vector size (bp): 11874
  Vector type: Worm Expression
Growth in bacteria
  Bacterial resistance: Ampicillin, 100 μg/mL
  Growth temperature: 37°C
  Growth strain: DH5alpha
  Copy number: High Copy
Gene/Insert
  Gene/Insert name: syd-2
  Species: C. elegans (nematode)
  Insert size (bp): 5307
  Entrez Gene: syd-2 (a.k.a. CELE_F59F5.6)
  Promoter: Punc-25
  Tag / fusion protein: GFP (N terminal on backbone)
  Cloning method: Restriction Enzyme; 5′ cloning site SalI (not destroyed); 3′ cloning site BamHI (not destroyed)
  Sequencing primers: 5′ gcggccgcgaaatatcgatt; 3′ ggatccgCACAGCATCACTTTCGTCA
Terms and licenses: Academic/Nonprofit Terms; Industry Terms: Not Available to Industry
How to cite: pJH23 was a gift from Mei Zhen (Addgene plasmid # 159314 ; http://n2t.net/addgene:159314 ; RRID:Addgene_159314)
