[The description below was written by a language model from this plasmid's Addgene catalogue record and pLannotate feature annotations shown in this document.]
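Description:
pJH23 is a C. elegans expression plasmid of about 11.9 kb, catalogued as built on the pSL1180 backbone. It drives a GFP::SYD-2 fusion from the unc-25 promoter. In E. coli it is maintained as a high-copy plasmid through a ColE1/pUC-type origin and selected with ampicillin via the β-lactamase gene and its native promoter. The feature table also shows an f1 phage origin, remnants of the lac promoter/operator and lacZα region, T3 and T7 phage promoters, and fragments of pBluescript- and pUC-type polylinkers flanking the insert. These are leftovers of the cloning vectors and play no role in worm expression.

The payload is a GFP coding sequence (annotated as EGFP) placed directly upstream of syd-2, giving an N-terminally tagged protein. SYD-2 is the C. elegans liprin-alpha homologue, a protein implicated in organising the presynaptic active zone. The syd-2 insert is recorded as roughly 5.3 kb, cloned between SalI and BamHI sites that both remain intact. The unc-25 promoter is not annotated in the feature table, but an unannotated stretch of about 1.3 kb lies between the polylinker fragments upstream of GFP, which is where it would be expected. A further unannotated region of nearly 2 kb follows the annotated syd-2 coding sequence, and the record does not state what 3' regulatory sequence it contains. unc-25 encodes glutamic acid decarboxylase and is expressed in GABAergic neurons, so the fusion should label active zones in that neuron class. The associated publication used a fluorescent active zone marker to identify genes involved in synaptogenesis, which fits use of this plasmid to generate transgenic reporter worms.
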