Features (pLannotate 1.2.2; 16 found; start..end, strand, type, name):
     45..149     +  promoter       AmpR promoter: bla
    150..1010    +  CDS            AmpR: β-lactamase; bla; confers resistance to ampicillin, carbenicillin, and related antibiotics
   1181..1769    +  rep_origin     ori: high-copy-number ColE1/pMB1/pBR322/pUC origin of replication
   1952..2044    +  CDS            lacI (fragment): lac repressor; lacI; The lac repressor binds to the lac operator to inhibit transcription in E. coli. This inhibition can be relieved by adding lactose or isopropyl-β-D-thiogalactopyranoside (IPTG).
   2057..2078    +  protein_bind   CAP binding site: CAP binding activates transcription in the presence of cAMP. E. coli catabolite activator protein
   2093..2123    +  promoter       lac promoter: promoter for the E. coli lac operon
   2127..2149    +  protein_bind   lac operator (fragment): The lac repressor binds to the lac operator to inhibit transcription in E. coli. This inhibition can be relieved by adding lactose or isopropyl-β-D-thiogalactopyranoside (IPTG). lac repressor encoded by lacI
   2192..2210    +  promoter       T3 promoter: promoter for bacteriophage T3 RNA polymerase
   2223..2246    +  misc_feature   MCS (fragment): pBluescript multiple cloning site
   3561..3587    -  misc_feature   MCS (fragment): pUC18/19 multiple cloning site
   3608..4471    +  CDS            EGFP: EGFP is a basic (constitutively fluorescent) green fluorescent protein published in 1996, derived from Aequorea victoria. It is reported to be a rapidly-maturing weak dimer with moderate acid sensitivity.
   4550..9289    +  CDS            syd-2: LIPA_CAEEL - Experimental evidence at protein level: Swiss-Prot protein existence level 1. May play a role in regulating the structure of the neuronal region, called the active zone, from which synaptic vesicles send neurotransmitter signals across the synapse (PubMed:10517634, PubMed:19290026). This may be in association with the liprin-beta protein hlb-1 (PubMed:19290026). From Caenorhabditis elegans.
  11179..11249   +  misc_feature   MCS (fragment): pBluescript multiple cloning site
  11258..11276   -  promoter       T7 promoter: promoter for bacteriophage T7 RNA polymerase
  11279..11436   +  CDS            lacZα (fragment): LacZα fragment of β-galactosidase; lacZ fragment
  11468..18      -  rep_origin     f1 ori (across the origin) (sequence partly withheld): f1 bacteriophage origin of replication; arrow indicates direction of (+) strand synthesis
>Addgene plasmid #159314 | pJH23 | addgene full sequence | sequence record 311644 | Addgene NGS Result
CGCCGCTACAGGGCGCGTCAGGTGGCACTTTTCGGGGAAATGTGCGCGGAACCCCTATTTGTTTATTTTT
CTAAATACATTCAAATATGTATCCGCTCATGAGACAATAACCCTGATAAATGCTTCAATAATATTGAAAA
AGGAAGAGTATGAGTATTCAACATTTCCGTGTCGCCCTTATTCCCTTTTTTGCGGCATTTTGCCTTCCTG
TTTTTGCTCACCCAGAAACGCTGGTGAAAGTAAAAGATGCTGAAGATCAGTTGGGTGCACGAGTGGGTTA
CATCGAACTGGATCTCAACAGCGGTAAGATCCTTGAGAGTTTTCGCCCCGAAGAACGTTTTCCAATGATG
AGCACTTTTAAAGTTCTGCTATGTGGCGCGGTATTATCCCGTATTGACGCCGGGCAAGAGCAACTCGGTC
GCCGCATACACTATTCTCAGAATGACTTGGTTGAGTACTCACCAGTCACAGAAAAGCATCTTACGGATGG
CATGACAGTAAGAGAATTATGCAGTGCTGCCATAACCATGAGTGATAACACTGCGGCCAACTTACTTCTG
ACAACGATCGGAGGACCGAAGGAGCTAACCGCTTTTTTGCACAACATGGGGGATCATGTAACTCGCCTTG
ATCGTTGGGAACCGGAGCTGAATGAAGCCATACCAAACGACGAGCGTGACACCACGATGCCTGTAGCAAT
GGCAACAACGTTGCGCAAACTATTAACTGGCGAACTACTTACTCTAGCTTCCCGGCAACAATTAATAGAC
TGGATGGAGGCGGATAAAGTTGCAGGACCACTTCTGCGCTCGGCCCTTCCGGCTGGCTGGTTTATTGCTG
ATAAATCTGGAGCCGGTGAGCGTGGGTCTCGCGGTATCATTGCAGCACTGGGGCCAGATGGTAAGCCCTC
CCGTATCGTAGTTATCTACACGACGGGGAGTCAGGCAACTATGGATGAACGAAATAGACAGATCGCTGAG
ATAGGTGCCTCACTGATTAAGCATTGGTAACTGTCAGACCAAGTTTACTCATATATACTTTAGATTGATT
TAAAACTTCATTTTTAATTTAAAAGGATCTAGGTGAAGATCCTTTTTGATAATCTCATGACCAAAATCCC
TTAACGTGAGTTTTCGTTCCACTGAGCGTCAGACCCCGTAGAAAAGATCAAAGGATCTTCTTGAGATCCT
TTTTTTCTGCGCGTAATCTGCTGCTTGCAAACAAAAAAACCACCGCTACCAGCGGTGGTTTGTTTGCCGG
ATCAAGAGCTACCAACTCTTTTTCCGAAGGTAACTGGCTTCAGCAGAGCGCAGATACCAAATACTGTTCT
TCTAGTGTAGCCGTAGTTAGGCCACCACTTCAAGAACTCTGTAGCACCGCCTACATACCTCGCTCTGCTA
ATCCTGTTACCAGTGGCTGCTGCCAGTGGCGATAAGTCGTGTCTTACCGGGTTGGACTCAAGACGATAGT
TACCGGATAAGGCGCAGCGGTCGGGCTGAACGGGGGGTTCGTGCACACAGCCCAGCTTGGAGCGAACGAC
CTACACCGAACTGAGATACCTACAGCGTGAGCTATGAGAAAGCGCCACGCTTCCCGAAGGGAGAAAGGCG
GACAGGTATCCGGTAAGCGGCAGGGTCGGAACAGGAGAGCGCACGAGGGAGCTTCCAGGGGGAAACGCCT
GGTATCTTTATAGTCCTGTCGGGTTTCGCCACCTCTGACTTGAGCGTCGATTTTTGTGATGCTCGTCAGG
GGGGCGGAGCCTATGGAAAAACGCCAGCAACGCGGCCTTTTTACGGTTCCTGGCCTTTTGCTGGCCTTTT
GCTCACATGTTCTTTCCTGCGTTATCCCCTGATTCTGTGGATAACCGTATTACCGCCTTTGAGTGAGCTG
ATACCGCTCGCCGCAGCCGAACGACCGAGCGCAGCGAGTCAGTGAGCGAGGAAGCGGAAGAGCGCCCAAT
ACGCAAACCGCCTCTCCCCGCGCGTTGGCCGATTCATTAATGCAGCTGGCACGACAGGTTTCCCGACTGG
AAAGCGGGCAGTGAGCGCAACGCAATTAATGTGAGTTAGCTCACTCATTAGGCACCCCAGGCTTTACACT
TTATGCTTCCGGCTCGTATGTTGTGTGGAATTGTGAGCGGATAACAATTTCACACAGGAAACAGCTATGA
CCATGATTACGCCAAGCTCGAAATTAACCCTCACTAAAGGGAACAAAAGCTGGAGCTCCACCGCGGTGGC
GGCCGCGAAATATCGATTTTCTCCGAGATATCTAAAATTGAAAGAAATTTTCGATTTTCTGAGAAAAATA
CGAAAAAATCGAAAAAAAAACCCAAATTTCGGTTTTTTCGTAAAAAAAGTCGTAAAAATGTAATTTTTTT
CCTGAAAAATCGGAATTTTTTACAAAATATCGGAAAATACTCAAAAAAAAGCTGAAAATTTCGATTTTCC
GGAGAAAAAATCTTTTTAAAAAAATATTTTTTTTTTCAGAAAATAAGAAAAGCCGAAATTTATAACTATT
TCTCCGGAAATTCGAAATTTTTAACGAAATATCGGAATAATTTTTAGATTTTTCAAGTTTGACTTTGCGA
GAAAAAAATCGGAAAAACCTCGATTCGACGCCGAAAAATGCTCCTTTTCGAAAAGATTTTTGAAATTTCA
GAAAATCGACATGCAAGCGCGCTCCACGGCGAAATGACAACGATGATCCACCGCCCTCAAAAAGTTGGGT
CTCGTTAGGTATTTGGCGGTAAAACTGGTAAAACTCCAGTTTTGCCTCCAACGAGACCCAATTTTTTGGG
GCGGTGGTGGAGCGCGCTTGCACAAGCTGAAAGCATTTTTCTGCGACTCGATAATATTTTGAAAACCTGT
GTCAATTCTCGAAATTCTTTTTTTAAAAAATAATCCCGAGCTTCTCTCAGTCCTCCTCTATGAGGATGTT
CCTTTTTTTTGGTTTTTCAATTTTTTTTAAAATTCCAAATTTCTGTTGTGCAATTCACTTCCCCCCAAGA
AATCCCAAAAATCCCCAGTTTTCCCCAAAAATGTTCCGTTTTCATGTGATTTTTCCCCCATTTTTAAAAC
ATTTTTTTGACTTTTTTTTAAAATGATTATTATTATTGTTTTCTATTTCATGGCCGGTAAATTATTTTTT
TTCTTTCTTTTTTTTTGCTCTTTTTTTTCAAGAATTTTCGAATTGTTTGAAGGGCTGCTCATCTAATCTT
TTGTCATTTTGTCCTGATGCCATCATTTCTGAGAGGACCTTTGAAGACTCGTCACGAAACGGGAGGGGGG
CTCAAGTGAGCATTATTATTATTATTATTGTCGCAAAAAGTTTACCCCGGGCTCCCCCTGGCTCCCCTCT
TTGAGCAAGGGTTTAAGGGCTCATTTTGATGACGAATTGCTCATTGGGATTATAGTCACGCCCCTCTTTT
GGAGCAACTACACAACTGAGCCACAGTAATCCTTGGGGGCGGGGTCAGTAGGACCCCCTCCGGAATAGGG
AAAAGCTCAGTTCACCGCCAAAAATGTCCTCTGCTGCTGCTGACGAAAGTGATGCTGTGCGGATCCCCGG
GTACCGAGCTCGAATTCAAGTACCGGTAGAAAAAATGAGTAAAGGAGAAGAACTTTTCACTGGAGTTGTC
CCAATTCTTGTTGAATTAGATGGTGATGTTAATGGGCACAAATTTTCTGTCAGTGGAGAGGGTGAAGGTG
ATGCAACATACGGAAAACTTACCCTTAAATTTATTTGCACTACTGGAAAACTACCTGTTCCATGGGTAAG
TTTAAACATATATATACTAACTAACCCTGATTATTTAAATTTTCAGCCAACACTTGTCACTACTCTCACT
TATGGTGTTCAATGCTTCTCGAGATACCCAGATCATATGAAACAGCATGACTTTTTCAAGAGTGCCATGC
CCGAAGGTTATGTACAGGAAAGAACTATATTTTTCAAAGATGACGGGAACTACAAGACACGTAAGTTTAA
ACAGTTCGGTACTAACTAACCATACATATTTAAATTTTCAGGTGCTGAAGTCAAGTTTGAAGGTGATACC
CTTGTTAATAGAATCGAGTTAAAAGGTATTGATTTTAAAGAAGATGGAAACATTCTTGGACACAAATTGG
AATACAACTATAACTCACACAATGTATACATCATGGCAGACAAACAAAAGAATGGAATCAAAGTTGTAAG
TTTAAACATGATTTTACTAACTAACTAATCTGATTTAAATTTTCAGAACTTCAAAATTAGACACAACATT
GAAGATGGAAGCGTTCAACTAGCAGACCATTATCAACAAAATACTCCAATTGGCGATGGCCCTGTCCTTT
TACCAGACAACCATTACCTGTCCACACAATCTGCCCTTTCGAAAGATCCCAACGAAAAGAGAGACCACAT
GGTCCTTCTTGAGTTTGTAACAGCTGCTGGGATTACACATGGCATGGACGAACTATACAAAAGCCCACAA
GCTTACATGTCCTGGGCCCATCGATTCGGACGTCCCGAGGGCTTAAGCGGACGCGTCGAGGGGATCCGAA
TGAGCTACAGCAATGGAAACATAATTTGTGATATAATGCCGACAATCTCGGAAGATGGAGTGGACAACGG
CGGTCCCATTGATGAACCATCGGACCGAGACAACATTGAGCAGCTGATGATGAACATGTTGGAAGATCGG
GACAAATTACAAGAACAGTTGGAAAATTATAAGGTGCAACTGGAAAATGCAGGGCTCCGAACGAAAGAAG
TTGAAAAAGAACGAGATATGATGAAGAGACAGTTCGAAGTTCATACGCAAAATTTACCGCAGGAACTTCA
AACAATGACGCGGGAATTATGCCTATTAAAAGAGCAGTTATTAGAAAAAGATGAAGAGATTGTCGAGCTC
AAAGCAGAACGGAACAATACTCGACTTCTTCTAGAGCACCTAGAATGTTTAGTTTCCCGTCATGAAAGAT
CACTCCGAATGACGGTCATGAAGAGACAAGCTCAAAACCACGCTGGCGTATCTTCTGAAGTTGAAGTTCT
AAAAGCTCTTAAGAGTTTATTCGAGCATCACAAGGCATTGGATGAAAAAGTAATTTTTTGTATTTACTCT
GTAGATTTTCTAATGTTTTAATATTCAGGTTCGTGAACGTCTTCGAGTAGCAATGGAGCGTGTGGCGACA
CTTGAAGAAGAGCTGAGCACAAAAGGAGATGAGAATTCGTCGCTGAAAGCGCGTATTGCCACTTACGCAG
CAGAAGCGGAAGAAGCAATGGTAATTATTCATTGAAAAAAATAAGAAAGAAAACAGAAAAACGAGAATAC
ATCACATACCCACAAAAATGTGTTTATCAACAAAAATTTTCAGGCGTCAAATGCACCCATCAATGGTTCA
ATTAGCAGTGAAAGTGCAAACAGACTTATCGAAATGCAAGAGGCTTTAGAAAGAATGAAAACAGAATTAG
CCAACTCACTAAAACAATCAACTGAGATCACAACAAGGTACTATCGTAATAACTTTTCAAAAATTGATGG
TGAATATATAAACACCTATAAATTTTTGTGGTCAAATTTTTCGGTTTTTTTTCAAAAAAATGTTTGAAGA
ATGCGTAAAAATTAACTATAAAAATATATTAAATTACATTTAAAAAATTGTTTTCTTATCTCAATTCAGT
AAAAAAAATAGGAAAAAATCATGCTGAAAAGCCTATGAATACTCCCCCAAATTTTTAAATTTTAGAAATG
CCGAACTCGAGGATCAATTGACAGAAGATGCTCGTGAAAAACATGCTGCACAGGAATCAATCGTTCGTTT
GAAGAATCAAATTTGCGAGGTACTTGTGAAATAATCAATTTGTATCGATATTGTTGCTTTTACCTCAAAA
TCATTCAATTCAAGCGTATTTACTTATTTTTCCTATGTTTAGCTTGATGCACAACGCACCGATCAAGAAA
CTCGGATAACAACGTTTGAGTCGCGTTTCCTGACCGCGCAAAGAGAGTCAACGTGTATCCGGGACCTCAA
TGACAAATTGGAGCATCAGGTCAGTAAAAGACATCGCAATTGCATTAGAAACCTCATTTTCTTTTCAGCT
TGCCAATAAAGATGCGGCTGTCAGGTTGAATGAGGAAAAAGTTCATTCACTTCAAGAAAGATTGGAGTTG
GCAGAGAAGCAACTTGCACAAAGTCTCAAAAAAGCTGAATCCCTTCCGTCTGTAGAAGCCGAATTACAAC
AAAGAATGGAAGCACTTACAGCAGCTGAACAGGTGTGTTTTTGTTGTTATGTTTGTTTAAAATGTTTTCC
TTTTCAGAAGAGTGTTTCTGCTGAAGAGCGCATCCAAAGGTTGGACCGAAACATTCAAGAGTTGTCTGCA
GAGTTGGAAAGGGCTGTGCAAAGAGAACGCATGAACGAAGAGCACAGCCAACGGTTAAGTAGCACTGTGG
ACAAGGTGAGCATTTTAAAATCATACACAAAAGTGTTAGCAAAACATTTTTCCAGCTTTTATCGGAATCT
AATGATCGCCTTCAACTGCATCTCAAAGAACGAATGCAAGCCCTCGATGACAAAAATCGGTTAACACAAC
AGCTTGATGGAACAAAGAAAATTTATGATCAAGCGGAACGAATCAAAGATCGTCTTCAGCGGGATAATGA
ATCTCTACGGCAAGAGATTGAAGCTCTTAGGCAACAATTGTACAATGCAAGAACTGCGCAATTCCAGTCA
AGGTACAACATAATATAATGCATGGTGAAACCGTAATTTTTTCAGAATGCATGCAATTCCGTTTACACAT
GCTCAAAACATTGTGCAGCAACAACCACAAGCTTCGATTGCTCAGCAATCTGCATACCAAATGTACAAAC
AACAACCAGCTCAACAGTATCAAACTGTAGGAATGAGAAGACCAAATAAAGGAAGGATTTCAGCACTCCA
GGTGAGATTTGGTTTTGTGACATTTTGTTTCACCATGTTAAAATTGCTATTGGCTACAACAAAAAGAAAC
CAACCATTGAAAAAAATTTCAGGACGATCCGAACAAAGTTCAAACCCTCAACGAGCAAGAATGGGATCGA
CTTCAACAAGCGCATGTTCTTGCCAACGTCCAGCAAGCATTTTCCTCATCACCATCACTGGCCGACGTCG
GTCAATCGACTCTTCCACGTCCTAACACTGCTGTCCAACACCAGCAAGATGATATGATGAACAGTGGAAT
GGGAATGCCAAGTGGAATGCAGGGAGGAATGCAAGGTGGAATGGGTGGTGGTCAAGATGCTCAGATGTTG
GCATCAATGCTACAAGATCGCTTAGATGCAATAAATACTGAAATAAGGTGGGCTAATTATCGTTTTAAAA
TCTGATTCTATAATGTATTTTCTTAACTTTATTAATTTTTTATTAATTGTTTTTAACAAGTATATTTTAA
GATTGATTCAACAAGAGAAACATCACGCAGAACGGGTGGCTGAACAGTTAGAACGATCAAGTCGGGAATT
CTATGATGATCAGGGAATATCTACGAGAAGTTCACCAAGAGCAAGTCCCCAATTAGATAATATGCGACAA
CATAAGTATAACACTGTAAGTCTTCATTTGTTTGTTTTTTTAATACATTTTTTATATGTATTAAATGTTC
TTCAAGAATTTTTCTAAATTATAGCTTCCTGCAAATGTATCCGGTGACCGACGGTATGATATTTACGGCA
ATCCGCAGTTTGTTGACGACCGCATGGTTAGAGATTTGGACTACGAGCCACGACGAGGGTACAACCAATT
TGACGAGGTAAGAGTCATCTCAAGAAGGAAGAAGATGATTAATGACCGGTTCGTTTCTTTTGCAGATGCA
ATACGAAAGAGATCGAATGAGTCCAGCTTCGTCAGTCGCTTCCTCGACAGATGGCGTTCTTGGCGGAAAG
AAGAAAAGATCGAATAGCTCAAGTGGATTGAAAACGCTTGGAAGGTTTTTCAACAAAAAGAAAAATTCAT
CGAGTGATTTATTCAAGTGATTATTTTATTGAGTTATGAAAACATACAATCATTTTTTAGACGAAATGGA
GATTATTCGGATGGCGAGCAGTCGGGCACAGAAGGAAACCAAAAAGCTGATTACGACAGGAGGAAAAAGA
AGAAGCATGAACTATTAGAGGAAGCCATGAAAGCACGAACACCGTTTGCTCTTTGGAATGGTCCAACTGT
TGTTGCCTGGCTGGAGCTGTGGGTTGGCATGCCAGCGTGGTATGTAGCTGCGTGTAGAGCAAATGTGAAA
TCCGGTGCAATAATGTCAGCTTTGAGTGATCAAGAAATCCAGAAGGAGATTGGAATCTCAAACCCATTGC
ACAGGTTGAAATTGCGACTTGCAATTCAGGTACTGAGGCTTTAAAAATTTACTAACCGGCAGTAAGACGG
CATTTTGTTTGTATGTTGCAAAAAATGAAAAAAAAACACCAAAATAAATTTATCTTGGTTCGAACCAGGT
TCTTTCAACTTGAAAGTTCTCATGGCAAGATTCAGCAAAAATACAGCAACTCTGTAGCCAGGTATTTTTT
GTTAAAAATTTGCAATATAAATTAATTGTAATGATCAGTCAATGTGTTCACAGATTCCTTTGATTTTTTC
ATTACATAAAAAATAATATCCTTAATGTTTTTCTGAAATTTTGAATAATGACAGTTAAACTTTCAAATTG
AGCAAACAATTATATACAATACAAGATTATATGTATATGCTTTTTTTCAGGAAATGGTTTCTTTAACGTC
ACCATCTGCCCCACGAACTGCTCGTCTGACTCTTGCCTTCGGAGATATGAATCATGAATATATTGGAAAC
GACTGGCTTCCTTGTCTCGGTCTTGCGCAATACCGATCAGCGTTTATGGAATGTCTTCTTGACGCTCGAA
TGTTAGAACATCTTTCAAAACGTGACCTACGCACGCATCTGCGCATGGTAGACACATTCCATCGTACAAG
TCTCCAATACGGAATTATGTGTCTCAAGAAAGTCAACTATGATAAGAAAGTGTTGGCGGATCGGCGAAAG
GCGTGTGATAATATCAACACAGGTAATAATTATATTATCTTTACAACAATGCCTTTATGGGTAATACCTT
GCAGACTTGCTAGTGTGGTCGAATGAACGAGTTCAGCGATGGGTGGAAGAAATCGGGCTAGGTGTATTTT
CAAGAAATTTAGTGGATAGTGGAATACATGGTGCATTAATTGCACTGGATGAAACGTTTGACGCATCCGC
TTTTGCATATGCACTCCAGATTGGATCTCAAGACGTTCCTAACAGACAAGTGAGTAGAAGTCATCATAAT
TCAAGAAACCTTTGGGAAAAATTGAAAATAATACTCAAATATCATTTTATTCCGCAAAAACAATTATTCA
TATAATCTTATACATTTTTAGCTACTGGAAAAGAAATTCATTGGCTTAGTCAACGATCACCGTCAACAAT
CCGATCCCCATCCGGTAATGCCATAGTCCGTCGATTAACACGTTTTCTTTTTAAACAATAATCAATTCTT
ACATTGTTCAATTTTTTGTGCTGCTCTCTTGCTCAACTAGATTTTCCTTGACATTTTGCAGTGCTCCTTT
AACTCTTCCCGGTTGCTCAAAACATTTTTAATTCAGATATCTAAAACAACTTTAACCTTCAAAAAATCAG
CATTTTCAGTCATAATTCACACTGTTAATTAACGTCTTTTCCACAATACTGGTATGATTTGGTGTGTTTG
CTCTAACTTCAGTATTGTTTGATCTCATCGTTTAGTAATGTGCAAAATTTCAATTTTCAGAGAAGTGGAA
GTTCTCGTAAGAATGATTCCATAGCAAAATCCTACGAGTTTCATTTATATACCTAGTTAGTTAGTTAAAT
TAAAATTTTTTCCGCTCCCTCTCACTCGTTCGTGTCTTTCCTGTCATTCGTGCTAGTCTAAACGACCTTA
TACCGCCTGCTTCTGTAATTTTTTATTGACGATTTCAGTTTTTCGGTATTTTAAGTTTTAATTATTCTCA
TTATCATATCCATATTTTTTCCATTCTCAAGTTTTTCCCTAAATATCTTTTTAGCACGTTTTTCTTCTGG
TAAAAATCAAAAAGATAGAAAGAAAGTGCGCTAATATTCAATTTTTCTACAAAACCAAATACTTTTAACT
TATTTCCTTGATTATTAATTATAGTTTTTATCCAATCTCATCATTGTTTTCGATTCTTGGCAAACAACAT
TCCGTTTACATTGTTTTCTAATAAAAACGTTTCATTTTTTTACAAATGTAGCTTTTTGAACCGGTCCGAA
ATAGTTTTAGTTTGAAATTTTTTTTTAAATGAGAAGAAACAAAATGTAGAAAGAAAATCAACCGTATAAA
ATTTGAATCGGGAGTTGGGAAATCATGAGATAGTCAGTGTTCACTAAAATATTCTGATGCATAACCAAAT
AAATGCTCCAATTGTCATGCTCTGGGCTTCTCTCACTCCATTCATCACAGATAGAATGTCATTCTCATCA
ATTTCCTTATTTGAAGTATACAATCGGACTGGATTCAACTGATTCGTCGTCTGTAAACATGTTTGCTTTT
TGAGCTACTGGTTTGAAAATTTGTTGGATGTAAAGTTAGGACGATGATTTATGGCATGGCTAAAATGAAG
TAATACTCAAAAGATAAAATATAACACAAGAAGGCTATAAGGACAACATTTCTTGTTCCTACTAATTCCG
TTTTTTGAGTAACGGCATTTTGAACCCAACCAAACAAGGGTAGCATTTTTTTACATACGAACATTTTTAT
ATTTTATGATAGGGGTTTGACTAAAGACACAATTTGTTAAGTCATACATAATTAACTGTTTTTGACTATT
CAAAACGTTGAAAGAAATGCATTGGTGAGTAAAAAATCAAAGAGAATTTAACTGACCTGCTTTACCCCCG
GAATCGCAGCTTTCGGGCGTGGGTCATCTGTTCCGCGAACCAAGTGGTGAAAATTGCACAAATGACTGTC
GCATATACAATGCTTTGCAAGAACTTCCGAACTGTTCCCCTGCGTTTCAACTGTGCAACCGATTTGCACT
TTCTGTAAAGAAATTTACAATTGAGAATTTCTTTGTATTTTTCTTTATTGAATGTTTAGAAGAACTGATT
TTGCCGAAACAATTGATGAGCTTGAAATCAGTTAATTGAAGTAAAACAGATCCCCCGGGCTGCAGGAATT
CGATATCAAGCTTATCGATACCGTCGACCTCGAGGGGGGGCCCGGTACCCAATTCGCCCTATAGTGAGTC
GTATTACAATTCACTGGCCGTCGTTTTACAACGTCGTGACTGGGAAAACCCTGGCGTTACCCAACTTAAT
CGCCTTGCAGCACATCCCCCTTTCGCCAGCTGGCGTAATAGCGAAGAGGCCCGCACCGATCGCCCTTCCC
AACAGTTGCGCAGCCTGAATGGCGAATGGCAAATTGTAAGCGTTAATATTTTGTTAAAATTCGCGTTAAA
TTTTTGTTAAATCAGCTCATTTTTTAACCAATAGGCCGAAATCGGCAAAATCCCTTATAAATCAAAAGAA
TAGACCGAGATAGGGT
[37 nt withheld, positions 11567-11603]
AAAGAACGTGGACTCCAACGTCAAAGG
[49 nt withheld, positions 11631-11679]
T
[91 nt withheld, positions 11681-11771]
G
[106 nt withheld, positions 11773-11878]
